>Addgene plasmid #12969 | pGEX-2T-Cdc42-wt | addgene partial sequence | sequence record 19398 | 12969 with pGEX5'
AATTATTTCAGCAATGCAGACAATTAAGTGTGTTGTTGTGGGCGATGGTGCTGTTGGTAAAACATGTCTC
CTGATATCCTACACAACAAACAAATTTCCATCGGAATATGTACCGACTGTTTTTGACAACTATGCAGTCA
CAGTTATGATTGGTGGAGAACCATATACTCTTGGACTTTTTGATACTGCAGGGCAAGAGGATTATGACAG
ATTACGACCGCTGAGTTATCCACAAACAGATGTATTTCTAGTCTGTTTTTCAGTGGTCTCTCCATCTTCA
TTTGAAAACGTGAAAGAAAAGTGGGTGCCTGAGATAACTCACCACTGTCCAAAGACTCCTTTCTTGCTTG
TTGGGACTCAAATTGATCTCAGAGATGACCCCTCTACTATTGAGAAACTTGCCAAGAACAAACAGAAGCC
TATCACTCCAGAGACTGCTGAAAAGCTGGCCCGTGACCTGAAGGCTGTCAAGTATGTGGAGTGTTCTGCA
CTTACACAGAAAGGCCTAAAGAATGTATTTGACGAAGCAATATTGGCTGCCCTGGAGCCTCCAGAACCGA
AGAAGAGCCGCAGGTGTGTGCTGCTATGAACATCTCTCCAGAGCCCTTTCTGCACAGCTGGTGTCGGCAT
CATACTAAAAGCAATGTTTAAATCAAACTAAAGATTAAAAATTAAAATTCGTTTTTGCAATAATGACAAA
TGCCCTGCACCTACCCACATGCACTCGTGTG
