[The description below was written by a language model from this plasmid's Addgene catalogue record.]
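Description:
pGEX-2T-Cdc42-wt is a bacterial expression plasmid built on the pGEX-2T backbone (about 4.9 kb without insert) for producing human Cdc42 as a glutathione S-transferase fusion protein in E. coli. It is maintained as a high-copy plasmid under ampicillin selection. The record gives no feature table, so the promoter and origin are not explicitly listed. pGEX-series vectors generally drive the GST fusion from an IPTG-inducible tac promoter, carry a lacI repressor gene, and replicate from a pBR322-type origin. The 2T variant places a thrombin cleavage site between GST and the cloning site.

The insert is wild-type human CDC42 (also known as CDC42Hs or G25K), a Rho-family small GTPase, recorded as roughly 1 kb. It is cloned between the BamHI and EcoRI sites, both of which were preserved, so the fragment can be excised or transferred to another vector. GST is supplied by the backbone and sits at the N terminus of Cdc42, which allows the fusion to be captured on glutathione affinity resin. If the standard thrombin site is present, the GST moiety can then be removed from the purified protein. The "wt" designation indicates that no activating or dominant-negative mutations were introduced. Part of the plasmid was derived from an earlier construct made in another laboratory.

The record does not state a specific application. Constructs of this kind are typically used to purify recombinant Cdc42 for in vitro biochemistry, such as nucleotide loading and exchange or GTPase assays. They are also used for GST pull-down experiments that examine interactions with effectors and regulators.
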