Addgene plasmid #12969: pGEX-2T-Cdc42-wt
Depositing lab: Gary Bokoch. Depositing organization: Scripps California (The Scripps Research Institute).
Backbone
  Vector backbone: pGEX-2T
  Backbone size w/o insert (bp): 4900
  Vector type: Bacterial Expression
Growth in bacteria
  Bacterial resistance: Ampicillin, 100 μg/mL
  Growth temperature: 37°C
  Growth strain: DH5alpha
  Copy number: High Copy
Gene/Insert
  Gene/Insert name: Cdc42
  Species: H. sapiens (human)
  Insert size (bp): 1000
  GenBank ID: M57298
  Entrez Gene: CDC42 (a.k.a. CDC42Hs, G25K, TKS)
  Tag / fusion protein: GST (N terminal on backbone)
  Cloning method: Restriction Enzyme; 5′ cloning site BamHI (not destroyed); 3′ cloning site EcoRI (not destroyed)
  Sequencing primers: 5′ pGEX 5'; 3′ pGEX 3'
Resource information
  A portion of this plasmid was derived from a plasmid made by: R. Cerione
Terms and licenses: Academic/Nonprofit Terms; Industry Terms: Not Available to Industry
How to cite: pGEX-2T-Cdc42-wt was a gift from Gary Bokoch (Addgene plasmid # 12969 ; http://n2t.net/addgene:12969 ; RRID:Addgene_12969)
